>Addgene plasmid #90752 | MASTL F3.1 gRNA | addgene full sequence | sequence record 182974 | Addgene NGS Result
GCGAGGAAGCGGAAGAGCGCCCAATACGCAAACCGCCTCTCCCCGCGCGTTGGCCGATTCATTAATGCAG
CTGGCACGACAGGTTTCCCGACTGGAAAGCGGGCAGTGAGCGCAACGCAATTAATGTGAGTTAGCTCACT
CATTAGGCACCCCAGGCTTTACACTTTATGCTTCCGGCTCGTATGTTGTGTGGAATTGTGAGCGGATAAC
AATTTCACACAGGAAACAGCTATGACCATGATTACGCCAAGCGCGCAATTAACCCTCACTAAAGGGAACA
AAAGCTGGAGCTGCAAGCTTAATGTAGTCTTATGCAATACTCTTGTAGTCTTGCAACATGGTAACGATGA
GTTAGCAACATGCCTTACAAGGAGAGAAAAAGCACCGTGCATGCCGATTGGTGGAAGTAAGGTGGTACGA
TCGTGCCTTATTAGGAAGGCAACAGACGGGTCTGACATGGATTGGACGAACCACTGAATTGCCGCATTGC
AGAGATATTGTATTTAAGTGCCTAGCTCGATACATAAACGGGTCTCTCTGGTTAGACCAGATCTGAGCCT
GGGAGCTCTCTGGCTAACTAGGGAACCCACTGCTTAAGCCTCAATAAAGCTTGCCTTGAGTGCTTCAAGT
AGTGTGTGCCCGTCTGTTGTGTGACTCTGGTAACTAGAGATCCCTCAGACCCTTTTAGTCAGTGTGGAAA
ATCTCTAGCAGTGGCGCCCGAACAGGGACTTGAAAGCGAAAGGGAAACCAGAGGAGCTCTCTCGACGCAG
GACTCGGCTTGCTGAAGCGCGCACGGCAAGAGGCGAGGGGCGGCGACTGGTGAGTACGCCAAAAATTTTG
ACTAGCGGAGGCTAGAAGGAGAGAGATGGGTGCGAGAGCGTCAGTATTAAGCGGGGGAGAATTAGATCGC
GATGGGAAAAAATTCGGTTAAGGCCAGGGGGAAAGAAAAAATATAAATTAAAACATATAGTATGGGCAAG
CAGGGAGCTAGAACGATTCGCAGTTAATCCTGGCCTGTTAGAAACATCAGAAGGCTGTAGACAAATACTG
GGACAGCTACAACCATCCCTTCAGACAGGATCAGAAGAACTTAGATCATTATATAATACAGTAGCAACCC
TCTATTGTGTGCATCAAAGGATAGAGATAAAAGACACCAAGGAAGCTTTAGACAAGATAGAGGAAGAGCA
AAACAAAAGTAAGACCACCGCACAGCAAGCGGCCGCTGATCTTCAGACCTGGAGGAGGAGATATGAGGGA
CAATTGGAGAAGTGAATTATATAAATATAAAGTAGTAAAAATTGAACCATTAGGAGTAGCACCCACCAAG
GCAAAGAGAAGAGTGGTGCAGAGAGAAAAAAGAGCAGTGGGAATAGGAGCTTTGTTCCTTGGGTTCTTGG
GAGCAGCAGGAAGCACTATGGGCGCAGCGTCAATGACGCTGACGGTACAGGCCAGACAATTATTGTCTGG
TATAGTGCAGCAGCAGAACAATTTGCTGAGGGCTATTGAGGCGCAACAGCATCTGTTGCAACTCACAGTC
TGGGGCATCAAGCAGCTCCAGGCAAGAATCCTGGCTGTGGAAAGATACCTAAAGGATCAACAGCTCCTGG
GGATTTGGGGTTGCTCTGGAAAACTCATTTGCACCACTGCTGTGCCTTGGAATGCTAGTTGGAGTAATAA
ATCTCTGGAACAGATTTGGAATCACACGACCTGGATGGAGTGGGACAGAGAAATTAACAATTACACAAGC
TTAATACACTCCTTAATTGAAGAATCGCAAAACCAGCAAGAAAAGAATGAACAAGAATTATTGGAATTAG
ATAAATGGGCAAGTTTGTGGAATTGGTTTAACATAACAAATTGGCTGTGGTATATAAAATTATTCATAAT
GATAGTAGGAGGCTTGGTAGGTTTAAGAATAGTTTTTGCTGTACTTTCTATAGTGAATAGAGTTAGGCAG
GGATATTCACCATTATCGTTTCAGACCCACCTCCCAACCCCGAGGGGACCCAGAGAGGGCCTATTTCCCA
TGATTCCTTCATATTTGCATATACGATACAAGGCTGTTAGAGAGATAATTAGAATTAATTTGACTGTAAA
CACAAAGATATTAGTACAAAATACGTGACGTAGAAAGTAATAATTTCTTGGGTAGTTTGCAGTTTTAAAA
TTATGTTTTAAAATGGACTATCATATGCTTACCGTAACTTGAAAGTATTTCGATTTCTTGGCTTTATATA
TCTTGTGGAAAGGACGAAACACCGCCCGAAGGCGCCCCGGCTAAGTTTAAGAGCTATGCTGGAAACAGCA
TAGCAAGTTTAAATAAGGCTAGTCCGTTATCAACTTGAAAAAGTGGCACCGAGTCGGTGCTTTTTTTGAA
TTCTAGATCTTGAGACAAATGGCAGTATTCATCCACAATTTTAAAAGAAAAGGGGGGATTGGGGGGTACA
GTGCAGGGGAAAGAATAGTAGACATAATAGCAACAGACATACAAACTAAAGAATTACAAAAACAAATTAC
AAAAATTCAAAATTTTCGGGTTTATTACAGGGACAGCAGAGATCCACTTTGGCGCCGGCTCGAGTGGCTC
CGGTGCCCGTCAGTGGGCAGAGCGCACATCGCCCACAGTCCCCGAGAAGTTGGGGGGAGGGGTCGGCAAT
TGAACCGGTGCCTAGAGAAGGTGGCGCGGGGTAAACTGGGAAAGTGATGTCGTGTACTGGCTCCGCCTTT
TTCCCGAGGGTGGGGGAGAACCGTATATAAGTGCAGTAGTCGCCGTGAACGTTCTTTTTCGCAACGGGTT
TGCCGCCAGAACACAGGTGTCGTGACGCGGGATCCGCCACCATGACCGAGTACAAGCCCACGGTGCGCCT
CGCCACCCGCGACGACGTCCCCAGGGCCGTACGCACCCTCGCCGCCGCGTTCGCCGACTACCCCGCCACG
CGCCACACCGTCGATCCGGACCGCCACATCGAGCGGGTCACCGAGCTGCAAGAACTCTTCCTCACGCGCG
TCGGGCTCGACATCGGCAAGGTGTGGGTCGCGGACGACGGCGCCGCGGTGGCGGTCTGGACCACGCCGGA
GAGCGTCGAAGCGGGGGCGGTGTTCGCCGAGATCGGCCCGCGCATGGCCGAGTTGAGCGGTTCCCGGCTG
GCCGCGCAGCAACAGATGGAAGGCCTCCTGGCGCCGCACCGGCCCAAGGAGCCCGCGTGGTTCCTGGCCA
CCGTCGGAGTCTCGCCCGACCACCAGGGCAAGGGTCTGGGCAGCGCCGTCGTGCTCCCCGGAGTGGAGGC
GGCCGAGCGCGCCGGGGTGCCCGCCTTCCTGGAGACCTCCGCGCCCCGCAACCTCCCCTTCTACGAGCGG
CTCGGCTTCACCGTCACCGCCGACGTCGAGGTGCCCGAAGGACCGCGCACCTGGTGCATGACCCGCAAGC
CCGGTGCCTGAACGCGTTAAGTCGACAATCAACCTCTGGATTACAAAATTTGTGAAAGATTGACTGGTAT
TCTTAACTATGTTGCTCCTTTTACGCTATGTGGATACGCTGCTTTAATGCCTTTGTATCATGCTATTGCT
TCCCGTATGGCTTTCATTTTCTCCTCCTTGTATAAATCCTGGTTGCTGTCTCTTTATGAGGAGTTGTGGC
CCGTTGTCAGGCAACGTGGCGTGGTGTGCACTGTGTTTGCTGACGCAACCCCCACTGGTTGGGGCATTGC
CACCACCTGTCAGCTCCTTTCCGGGACTTTCGCTTTCCCCCTCCCTATTGCCACGGCGGAACTCATCGCC
GCCTGCCTTGCCCGCTGCTGGACAGGGGCTCGGCTGTTGGGCACTGACAATTCCGTGGTGTTGTCGGGGA
AATCATCGTCCTTTCCTTGGCTGCTCGCCTGTGTTGCCACCTGGATTCTGCGCGGGACGTCCTTCTGCTA
CGTCCCTTCGGCCCTCAATCCAGCGGACCTTCCTTCCCGCGGCCTGCTGCCGGCTCTGCGGCCTCTTCCG
CGTCTTCGCCTTCGCCCTCAGACGAGTCGGATCTCCCTTTGGGCCGCCTCCCCGCGTCGACTTTAAGACC
AATGACTTACAAGGCAGCTGTAGATCTTAGCCACTTTTTAAAAGAAAAGGGGGGACTGGAAGGGCTAATT
CACTCCCAACGAAGACAAGATCTGCTTTTTGCTTGTACTGGGTCTCTCTGGTTAGACCAGATCTGAGCCT
GGGAGCTCTCTGGCTAACTAGGGAACCCACTGCTTAAGCCTCAATAAAGCTTGCCTTGAGTGCTTCAAGT
AGTGTGTGCCCGTCTGTTGTGTGACTCTGGTAACTAGAGATCCCTCAGACCCTTTTAGTCAGTGTGGAAA
ATCTCTAGCAGTACGTATAGTAGTTCATGTCATCTTATTATTCAGTATTTATAACTTGCAAAGAAATGAA
TATCAGAGAGTGAGAGGAACTTGTTTATTGCAGCTTATAATGGTTACAAATAAAGCAATAGCATCACAAA
TTTCACAAATAAAGCATTTTTTTCACTGCATTCTAGTTGTGGTTTGTCCAAACTCATCAATGTATCTTAT
CATGTCTGGCTCTAGCTATCCCGCCCCTAACTCCGCCCATCCCGCCCCTAACTCCGCCCAGTTCCGCCCA
TTCTCCGCCCCATGGCTGACTAATTTTTTTTATTTATGCAGAGGCCGAGGCCGCCTCGGCCTCTGAGCTA
TTCCAGAAGTAGTGAGGAGGCTTTTTTGGAGGCCTAGGGACGTACCCAATTCGCCCTATAGTGAGTCGTA
TTACGCGCGCTCACTGGCCGTCGTTTTACAACGTCGTGACTGGGAAAACCCTGGCGTTACCCAACTTAAT
CGCCTTGCAGCACATCCCCCTTTCGCCAGCTGGCGTAATAGCGAAGAGGCCCGCACCGATCGCCCTTCCC
AACAGTTGCGCAGCCTGAATGGCGAATGGG
[124 nt withheld, positions 4931-5054]
C
[91 nt withheld, positions 5056-5146]
A
[49 nt withheld, positions 5148-5196]
CCTTTGACGTTGGAGTCCACGTTCTTT
[37 nt withheld, positions 5224-5260]
ACCCTATCTCGGTCTATTCTTTTGATTTATAAGGGATTTTGCCGATTTCGGCCTATTGGTTAAAAAATGA
GCTGATTTAACAAAAATTTAACGCGAATTTTAACAAAATATTAACGCTTACAATTTAGGTGGCACTTTTC
GGGGAAATGTGCGCGGAACCCCTATTTGTTTATTTTTCTAAATACATTCAAATATGTATCCGCTCATGAG
ACAATAACCCTGATAAATGCTTCAATAATATTGAAAAAGGAAGAGTATGAGTATTCAACATTTCCGTGTC
GCCCTTATTCCCTTTTTTGCGGCATTTTGCCTTCCTGTTTTTGCTCACCCAGAAACGCTGGTGAAAGTAA
AAGATGCTGAAGATCAGTTGGGTGCACGAGTGGGTTACATCGAACTGGATCTCAACAGCGGTAAGATCCT
TGAGAGTTTTCGCCCCGAAGAACGTTTTCCAATGATGAGCACTTTTAAAGTTCTGCTATGTGGCGCGGTA
TTATCCCGTATTGACGCCGGGCAAGAGCAACTCGGTCGCCGCATACACTATTCTCAGAATGACTTGGTTG
AGTACTCACCAGTCACAGAAAAGCATCTTACGGATGGCATGACAGTAAGAGAATTATGCAGTGCTGCCAT
AACCATGAGTGATAACACTGCGGCCAACTTACTTCTGACAACGATCGGAGGACCGAAGGAGCTAACCGCT
TTTTTGCACAACATGGGGGATCATGTAACTCGCCTTGATCGTTGGGAACCGGAGCTGAATGAAGCCATAC
CAAACGACGAGCGTGACACCACGATGCCTGTAGCAATGGCAACAACGTTGCGCAAACTATTAACTGGCGA
ACTACTTACTCTAGCTTCCCGGCAACAATTAATAGACTGGATGGAGGCGGATAAAGTTGCAGGACCACTT
CTGCGCTCGGCCCTTCCGGCTGGCTGGTTTATTGCTGATAAATCTGGAGCCGGTGAGCGTGGGTCTCGCG
GTATCATTGCAGCACTGGGGCCAGATGGTAAGCCCTCCCGTATCGTAGTTATCTACACGACGGGGAGTCA
GGCAACTATGGATGAACGAAATAGACAGATCGCTGAGATAGGTGCCTCACTGATTAAGCATTGGTAACTG
TCAGACCAAGTTTACTCATATATACTTTAGATTGATTTAAAACTTCATTTTTAATTTAAAAGGATCTAGG
TGAAGATCCTTTTTGATAATCTCATGACCAAAATCCCTTAACGTGAGTTTTCGTTCCACTGAGCGTCAGA
CCCCGTAGAAAAGATCAAAGGATCTTCTTGAGATCCTTTTTTTCTGCGCGTAATCTGCTGCTTGCAAACA
AAAAAACCACCGCTACCAGCGGTGGTTTGTTTGCCGGATCAAGAGCTACCAACTCTTTTTCCGAAGGTAA
CTGGCTTCAGCAGAGCGCAGATACCAAATACTGTTCTTCTAGTGTAGCCGTAGTTAGGCCACCACTTCAA
GAACTCTGTAGCACCGCCTACATACCTCGCTCTGCTAATCCTGTTACCAGTGGCTGCTGCCAGTGGCGAT
AAGTCGTGTCTTACCGGGTTGGACTCAAGACGATAGTTACCGGATAAGGCGCAGCGGTCGGGCTGAACGG
GGGGTTCGTGCACACAGCCCAGCTTGGAGCGAACGACCTACACCGAACTGAGATACCTACAGCGTGAGCT
ATGAGAAAGCGCCACGCTTCCCGAAGGGAGAAAGGCGGACAGGTATCCGGTAAGCGGCAGGGTCGGAACA
GGAGAGCGCACGAGGGAGCTTCCAGGGGGAAACGCCTGGTATCTTTATAGTCCTGTCGGGTTTCGCCACC
TCTGACTTGAGCGTCGATTTTTGTGATGCTCGTCAGGGGGGCGGAGCCTATGGAAAAACGCCAGCAACGC
GGCCTTTTTACGGTTCCTGGCCTTTTGCTGGCCTTTTGCTCACATGTTCTTTCCTGCGTTATCCCCTGAT
TCTGTGGATAACCGTATTACCGCCTTTGAGTGAGCTGATACCGCTCGCCGCAGCCGAACGACCGAGCGCA
GCGAGTCAGTGA
Features (pLannotate 1.2.2; 27 found; start..end, strand, type, name):
     17..109     +  CDS            lacI (fragment): lac repressor; lacI; The lac repressor binds to the lac operator to inhibit transcription in E. coli. This inhibition can be relieved by adding lactose or isopropyl-β-D-thiogalactopyranoside (IPTG).
    122..143     +  protein_bind   CAP binding site: CAP binding activates transcription in the presence of cAMP. E. coli catabolite activator protein
    158..188     +  promoter       lac promoter: promoter for the E. coli lac operon
    196..212     +  protein_bind   lac operator: The lac repressor binds to the lac operator to inhibit transcription in E. coli. This inhibition can be relieved by adding lactose or isopropyl-β-D-thiogalactopyranoside (IPTG). lac repressor encoded by lacI
    257..275     +  promoter       T3 promoter: promoter for bacteriophage T3 RNA polymerase
    303..529     +  promoter       RSV promoter: Rous sarcoma virus enhancer/promoter
    530..710     +  LTR            5' LTR (truncated): truncated 5' long terminal repeat (LTR) from HIV-1
    757..882     +  misc_feature   HIV-1 Ψ: packaging signal of human immunodeficiency virus type 1
    866..1229    +  CDS            HIV-1 gag (fragment): gag protein from human immunodeficiency virus 1; gag
   1375..1608    +  misc_feature   RRE: The Rev response element (RRE) of HIV-1 allows for Rev-dependent mRNA export from the nucleus to the cytoplasm.
   1985..2011    +  CDS            Rev (fragment): human immunodeficiency virus 1 (HIV-1) Rev protein; rev; enhances nuclear export of unspliced and incompletely spliced viral mRNAs
   2015..2255    +  promoter       U6 promoter: RNA polymerase III promoter for human U6 snRNA
   2303..2370    +  misc_RNA       tracrRNA (fragment): trans-activating CRISPR RNA for the Streptococcus pyogenes CRISPR/Cas9 system
   2419..2536    +  misc_feature   cPPT/CTS: central polypurine tract and central termination sequence of HIV-1
   2605..2816    +  promoter       EF-1α core promoter: core promoter for human elongation factor EF-1α
   2842..3441    +  CDS            PuroR (fragment): puromycin N-acetyltransferase; pac from Streptomyces; confers resistance to puromycin
   3457..4045    +  misc_feature   WPRE: woodchuck hepatitis virus posttranscriptional regulatory element
   4096..4115    +  misc_feature   cPPT/CTS (fragment): central polypurine tract and central termination sequence of HIV-1
   4117..4350    +  LTR            3' LTR (ΔU3): self-inactivating 3' long terminal repeat (LTR) from HIV-1
   4428..4549    +  polyA_signal   SV40 poly(A) signal: SV40 polyadenylation signal
   4589..4724    +  rep_origin     SV40 ori: SV40 origin of replication
   4745..4763    -  promoter       T7 promoter: promoter for bacteriophage T7 RNA polymerase
   4771..4926    +  CDS            lacZα (fragment): LacZα fragment of β-galactosidase; lacZ fragment
   4931..5359    +  rep_origin     f1 ori (sequence partly withheld): f1 bacteriophage origin of replication; arrow indicates direction of (+) strand synthesis
   5412..5516    +  promoter       AmpR promoter: bla
   5517..6377    +  CDS            AmpR: β-lactamase; bla; confers resistance to ampicillin, carbenicillin, and related antibiotics
   6548..7136    +  rep_origin     ori: high-copy-number ColE1/pMB1/pBR322/pUC origin of replication
