[The description below was written by a language model from this plasmid's Addgene catalogue record and pLannotate feature annotations shown in this document.]
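Description:
MASTL F3.1 gRNA is a third-generation lentiviral CRISPR guide plasmid built on the pLenti-sgRNA backbone and designed to express a single guide RNA against human MASTL. In bacteria it is maintained through a high-copy ColE1/pUC-type origin and selected with ampicillin via the β-lactamase gene. An f1 origin, an SV40 origin and remnants of lac/lacZα cloning sequences are also present in the backbone. The catalogue lists the empty backbone as 9,151 bp, whereas the sequenced plasmid is 7,302 nt. This would be consistent with loss of a stuffer fragment when the guide was inserted, although the record does not say so.

The viral portion has a chimeric RSV promoter fused to a truncated HIV-1 5' LTR, so genomic RNA can be produced without Tat. This is followed by the Ψ packaging signal with a partial gag sequence, the Rev response element for Rev-dependent nuclear export, and a cPPT/CTS. It ends in a self-inactivating ΔU3 3' LTR with an SV40 polyadenylation signal downstream.

Between the LTRs, a human U6 RNA polymerase III promoter drives the MASTL-targeting spacer joined to the Streptococcus pyogenes guide scaffold. The spacer was cloned as an oligo duplex into BsmBI sites that were destroyed in the process. A separate EF-1α core promoter drives puromycin N-acetyltransferase, followed by a WPRE to enhance expression, allowing puromycin selection of transduced cells.

No Cas9 is encoded, so the nuclease must be supplied separately in the target cells. The plasmid belongs to a guide series used for a large-scale analysis of cell-cycle gene knockouts in human cell lines.
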