Addgene plasmid #90752: MASTL F3.1 gRNA
Purpose: 3rd generation lentiviral gRNA plasmid targeting human MASTL
Depositing lab: Iain Cheeseman. Depositing organization: Whitehead Institute for Biomedical Research. Publication: Large-Scale Analysis of CRISPR/Cas9 Cell-Cycle Knockouts Reveals the Diversity of p53-Dependent Responses to Cell-Cycle Defects. McKinley KL, Cheeseman IM. Dev Cell. 2017 Feb 27;40(4):405-420.e2. doi: 10.1016/j.devcel.2017.01.012. Epub 2017 Feb 16. PubMed 28216383.
Backbone
  Vector backbone: pLenti-sgRNA
  Backbone manufacturer: Eric Lander & David Sabatini labs (Addgene plasmid #71409)
  Backbone size w/o insert (bp): 9151
  Vector type: Lentiviral, CRISPR
  Selectable markers: Puromycin
Growth in bacteria
  Bacterial resistance: Ampicillin, 100 μg/mL
  Growth temperature: 37°C
  Growth strain: NEB Stable
  Copy number: Unknown
Gene/Insert
  Gene/Insert name: MASTL (Guide Designation F3.1) (alt name: pKMKO series)
  gRNA/shRNA sequence: CACCgCCCGAAGGCGCCCCGGCTAA
  Species: H. sapiens (human)
  Promoter: U6
  Cloning method: Restriction Enzyme; 5′ cloning site BsmBI (destroyed during cloning); 3′ cloning site BsmBI (destroyed during cloning)
  Sequencing primers: 5′ hU6-F (5'-GAGGGCCTATTTCCCATGATT-3'); 3′ EF1a-R (5'-CACGGCGACTACTGCACTTA-3')
Terms and licenses: Academic/Nonprofit Terms; Industry Terms: Not Available to Industry
Depositor comments: Please note that gRNA target sequence listed is not strictly the 20nt spacer sequence, but also contains the 5' BsmBI overhang. For more information about knockout human cell lines generated using this plasmid, please see http://cellcycleknockouts.wi.mit.edu/ .
How to cite: MASTL F3.1 gRNA was a gift from Iain Cheeseman (Addgene plasmid # 90752 ; http://n2t.net/addgene:90752 ; RRID:Addgene_90752)
